>Addgene plasmid #105614 | PCDNA3-TAF4(827-909) | depositor full sequence | sequence record 200680 | PCDNA3-TAF4(827-909) sequence 5673 bps
GACGGATCGGGAGATCTCCCGATCCCCTATGGTCGACTCTCAGTACAATCTGCTCTGATGCCGCATAGTT
AAGCCAGTATCTGCTCCCTGCTTGTGTGTTGGAGGTCGCTGAGTAGTGCGCGAGCAAAATTTAAGCTACA
ACAAGGCAAGGCTTGACCGACAATTGCATGAAGAATCTGCTTAGGGTTAGGCGTTTTGCGCTGCTTCGCG
ATGTACGGGCCAGATATACGCGTTGACATTGATTATTGACTAGTTATTAATAGTAATCAATTACGGGGTC
ATTAGTTCATAGCCCATATATGGAGTTCCGCGTTACATAACTTACGGTAAATGGCCCGCCTGGCTGACCG
CCCAACGACCCCCGCCCATTGACGTCAATAATGACGTATGTTCCCATAGTAACGCCAATAGGGACTTTCC
ATTGACGTCAATGGGTGGACTATTTACGGTAAACTGCCCACTTGGCAGTACATCAAGTGTATCATATGCC
AAGTACGCCCCCTATTGACGTCAATGACGGTAAATGGCCCGCCTGGCATTATGCCCAGTACATGACCTTA
TGGGACTTTCCTACTTGGCAGTACATCTACGTATTAGTCATCGCTATTACCATGGTGATGCGGTTTTGGC
AGTACATCAATGGGCGTGGATAGCGGTTTGACTCACGGGGATTTCCAAGTCTCCACCCCATTGACGTCAA
TGGGAGTTTGTTTTGGCACCAAAATCAACGGGACTTTCCAAAATGTCGTAACAACTCCGCCCCATTGACG
CAAATGGGCGGTAGGCGTGTACGGTGGGAGGTCTATATAAGCAGAGCTCTCTGGCTAACTAGAGAACCCA
CTGCTTACTGGCTTATCGAAATTAATACGACTCACTATAGGGAGACCCAAGCTTGGTACCGAGCTCGGAT
CCGCCATGCCAAAGAAGAAGCGTAAGGTAGAATTCGACACCTTCCTCCTCCCCGCGCCTTTGCAGAGGAG
GATACTGGAGATAGGTAAAAAGCACGGCATCACGGAACTGCATCCAGATGTAGTGAGTTACGTGTCTCAT
GCCACACAGCAAAGGCTGCAGAATCTTGTAGAAAAAATATCTGAAACGGCTCAGCAGAAAAACTTCTCTT
ATAAGGACGACGACAGATACGAGCAAGCGAGTGATGTCCGGGCTCAGCTCAAATTCTTTGAACAACTGGA
TCAGTGACTCGAGCATGCATCTAGAGGGCCCTATTCTATAGTGTCACCTAAATGCTAGAGCTCGCTGATC
AGCCTCGACTGTGCCTTCTAGTTGCCAGCCATCTGTTGTTTGCCCCTCCCCCGTGCCTTCCTTGACCCTG
GAAGGTGCCACTCCCACTGTCCTTTCCTAATAAAATGAGGAAATTGCATCGCATTGTCTGAGTAGGTGTC
ATTCTATTCTGGGGGGTGGGGTGGGGCAGGACAGCAAGGGGGAGGATTGGGAAGACAATAGCAGGCATGC
TGGGGATGCGGTGGGCTCTATGGCTTCTGAGGCGGAAAGAACCAGCTGGGGCTCTAGGGGGTATCCCC
[124 nt withheld, positions 1539-1662]
C
[32 nt withheld, positions 1664-1695]
CA
[57 nt withheld, positions 1698-1754]
A
[49 nt withheld, positions 1756-1804]
CCTTTGACGTTGGAGTCCACGTTCTTT
[37 nt withheld, positions 1832-1868]
ACCCTATCTCGGTCTATTCTTTTGATTTATAAGGGATTTTGGGGATTTCGGCCTATTGGTTAAAAAATGA
GCTGATTTAACAAAAATTTAACGCGAATTAATTCTGTGGAATGTGTGTCAGTTAGGGTGTGGAAAGTCCC
CAGGCTCCCCAGGCAGGCAGAAGTATGCAAAGCATGCATCTCAATTAGTCAGCAACCAGGTGTGGAAAGT
CCCCAGGCTCCCCAGCAGGCAGAAGTATGCAAAGCATGCATCTCAATTAGTCAGCAACCATAGTCCCGCC
CCTAACTCCGCCCATCCCGCCCCTAACTCCGCCCAGTTCCGCCCATTCTCCGCCCCATGGCTGACTAATT
TTTTTTATTTATGCAGAGGCCGAGGCCGCCTCTGCCTCTGAGCTATTCCAGAAGTAGTGAGGAGGCTTTT
TTGGAGGCCTAGGCTTTTGCAAAAAGCTCCCGGGAGCTTGTATATCCATTTTCGGATCTGATCAAGAGAC
AGGATGAGGATCGTTTCGCATGATTGAACAAGATGGATTGCACGCAGGTTCTCCGGCCGCTTGGGTGGAG
AGGCTATTCGGCTATGACTGGGCACAACAGACAATCGGCTGCTCTGATGCCGCCGTGTTCCGGCTGTCAG
CGCAGGGGCGCCCGGTTCTTTTTGTCAAGACCGACCTGTCCGGTGCCCTGAATGAACTGCAGGACGAGGC
AGCGCGGCTATCGTGGCTGGCCACGACGGGCGTTCCTTGCGCAGCTGTGCTCGACGTTGTCACTGAAGCG
GGAAGGGACTGGCTGCTATTGGGCGAAGTGCCGGGGCAGGATCTCCTGTCATCTCACCTTGCTCCTGCCG
AGAAAGTATCCATCATGGCTGATGCAATGCGGCGGCTGCATACGCTTGATCCGGCTACCTGCCCATTCGA
CCACCAAGCGAAACATCGCATCGAGCGAGCACGTACTCGGATGGAAGCCGGTCTTGTCGATCAGGATGAT
CTGGACGAAGAGCATCAGGGGCTCGCGCCAGCCGAACTGTTCGCCAGGCTCAAGGCGCGCATGCCCGACG
GCGAGGATCTCGTCGTGACCCATGGCGATGCCTGCTTGCCGAATATCATGGTGGAAAATGGCCGCTTTTC
TGGATTCATCGACTGTGGCCGGCTGGGTGTGGCGGACCGCTATCAGGACATAGCGTTGGCTACCCGTGAT
ATTGCTGAAGAGCTTGGCGGCGAATGGGCTGACCGCTTCCTCGTGCTTTACGGTATCGCCGCTCCCGATT
CGCAGCGCATCGCCTTCTATCGCCTTCTTGACGAGTTCTTCTGAGCGGGACTCTGGGGTTCGAAATGACC
GACCAAGCGACGCCCAACCTGCCATCACGAGATTTCGATTCCACCGCCGCCTTCTATGAAAGGTTGGGCT
TCGGAATCGTTTTCCGGGACGCCGGCTGGATGATCCTCCAGCGCGGGGATCTCATGCTGGAGTTCTTCGC
CCACCCCAACTTGTTTATTGCAGCTTATAATGGTTACAAATAAAGCAATAGCATCACAAATTTCACAAAT
AAAGCATTTTTTTCACTGCATTCTAGTTGTGGTTTGTCCAAACTCATCAATGTATCTTATCATGTCTGTA
TACCGTCGACCTCTAGCTAGAGCTTGGCGTAATCATGGTCATAGCTGTTTCCTGTGTGAAATTGTTATCC
GCTCACAATTCCACACAACATACGAGCCGGAAGCATAAAGTGTAAAGCCTGGGGTGCCTAATGAGTGAGC
TAACTCACATTAATTGCGTTGCGCTCACTGCCCGCTTTCCAGTCGGGAAACCTGTCGTGCCAGCTGCATT
AATGAATCGGCCAACGCGCGGGGAGAGGCGGTTTGCGTATTGGGCGCTCTTCCGCTTCCTCGCTCACTGA
CTCGCTGCGCTCGGTCGTTCGGCTGCGGCGAGCGGTATCAGCTCACTCAAAGGCGGTAATACGGTTATCC
ACAGAATCAGGGGATAACGCAGGAAAGAACATGTGAGCAAAAGGCCAGCAAAAGGCCAGGAACCGTAAAA
AGGCCGCGTTGCTGGCGTTTTTCCATAGGCTCCGCCCCCCTGACGAGCATCACAAAAATCGACGCTCAAG
TCAGAGGTGGCGAAACCCGACAGGACTATAAAGATACCAGGCGTTTCCCCCTGGAAGCTCCCTCGTGCGC
TCTCCTGTTCCGACCCTGCCGCTTACCGGATACCTGTCCGCCTTTCTCCCTTCGGGAAGCGTGGCGCTTT
CTCAATGCTCACGCTGTAGGTATCTCAGTTCGGTGTAGGTCGTTCGCTCCAAGCTGGGCTGTGTGCACGA
ACCCCCCGTTCAGCCCGACCGCTGCGCCTTATCCGGTAACTATCGTCTTGAGTCCAACCCGGTAAGACAC
GACTTATCGCCACTGGCAGCAGCCACTGGTAACAGGATTAGCAGAGCGAGGTATGTAGGCGGTGCTACAG
AGTTCTTGAAGTGGTGGCCTAACTACGGCTACACTAGAAGGACAGTATTTGGTATCTGCGCTCTGCTGAA
GCCAGTTACCTTCGGAAAAAGAGTTGGTAGCTCTTGATCCGGCAAACAAACCACCGCTGGTAGCGGTGGT
TTTTTTGTTTGCAAGCAGCAGATTACGCGCAGAAAAAAAGGATCTCAAGAAGATCCTTTGATCTTTTCTA
CGGGGTCTGACGCTCAGTGGAACGAAAACTCACGTTAAGGGATTTTGGTCATGAGATTATCAAAAAGGAT
CTTCACCTAGATCCTTTTAAATTAAAAATGAAGTTTTAAATCAATCTAAAGTATATATGAGTAAACTTGG
TCTGACAGTTACCAATGCTTAATCAGTGAGGCACCTATCTCAGCGATCTGTCTATTTCGTTCATCCATAG
TTGCCTGACTCCCCGTCGTGTAGATAACTACGATACGGGAGGGCTTACCATCTGGCCCCAGTGCTGCAAT
GATACCGCGAGACCCACGCTCACCGGCTCCAGATTTATCAGCAATAAACCAGCCAGCCGGAAGGGCCGAG
CGCAGAAGTGGTCCTGCAACTTTATCCGCCTCCATCCAGTCTATTAATTGTTGCCGGGAAGCTAGAGTAA
GTAGTTCGCCAGTTAATAGTTTGCGCAACGTTGTTGCCATTGCTACAGGCATCGTGGTGTCACGCTCGTC
GTTTGGTATGGCTTCATTCAGCTCCGGTTCCCAACGATCAAGGCGAGTTACATGATCCCCCATGTTGTGC
AAAAAAGCGGTTAGCTCCTTCGGTCCTCCGATCGTTGTCAGAAGTAAGTTGGCCGCAGTGTTATCACTCA
TGGTTATGGCAGCACTGCATAATTCTCTTACTGTCATGCCATCCGTAAGATGCTTTTCTGTGACTGGTGA
GTACTCAACCAAGTCATTCTGAGAATAGTGTATGCGGCGACCGAGTTGCTCTTGCCCGGCGTCAATACGG
GATAATACCGCGCCACATAGCAGAACTTTAAAAGTGCTCATCATTGGAAAACGTTCTTCGGGGCGAAAAC
TCTCAAGGATCTTACCGCTGTTGAGATCCAGTTCGATGTAACCCACTCGTGCACCCAACTGATCTTCAGC
ATCTTTTACTTTCACCAGCGTTTCTGGGTGAGCAAAAACAGGAAGGCAAAATGCCGCAAAAAAGGGAATA
AGGGCGACACGGAAATGTTGAATACTCATACTCTTCCTTTTTCAATATTATTGAAGCATTTATCAGGGTT
ATTGTCTCATGAGCGGATACATATTTGAATGTATTTAGAAAAATAAACAAATAGGGGTTCCGCGCACATT
TCCCCGAAAAGTGCCACCTGACGTC
Features (pLannotate 1.2.2; 21 found; start..end, strand, type, name):
     36..80      -  misc_feature   bom (fragment): basis of mobility region from pBR322
    235..614     +  enhancer       CMV enhancer: human cytomegalovirus immediate early enhancer
    615..818     +  promoter       CMV promoter: human cytomegalovirus (CMV) immediate early promoter
    814..847     +  LTR            5' LTR (truncated) (fragment): truncated 5' long terminal repeat (LTR) from HIV-1
    863..881     +  promoter       T7 promoter: promoter for bacteriophage T7 RNA polymerase
    946..1194    +  CDS            TAF4 (fragment): TAF4_HUMAN - Also known as TAF2C, TAF2C1, TAF4A, TAFII130, TAFII135. Experimental evidence at protein level: Swiss-Prot protein existence level 1. Part of the TFIID complex, a multimeric protein complex that plays a central role in mediating promoter responses to various activators and repressors. Potentiates transcriptional activation by the AF-2S of the retinoic acid, vitamin D3 and thyroid hormone. From Homo sapiens (Human).
   1225..1243    -  promoter       SP6 promoter: promoter for bacteriophage SP6 RNA polymerase
   1269..1493    +  polyA_signal   bGH poly(A) signal: bovine growth hormone polyadenylation signal
   1497..1518    +  promoter       SV40 promoter (fragment): SV40 enhancer and early promoter
   1539..1967    +  rep_origin     f1 ori (sequence partly withheld): f1 bacteriophage origin of replication; arrow indicates direction of (+) strand synthesis
   1981..2311    +  promoter       SV40 promoter: SV40 enhancer and early promoter
   2378..3169    +  CDS            neo: KKA2_KLEPN - Also known as kan, nptII. Experimental evidence at protein level: Swiss-Prot protein existence level 1. Resistance to kanamycin, neomycin, paromomycin, ribostamycin, butirosin and gentamicin B. From Klebsiella pneumoniae.
   3193..3351    +  CDS            ble (fragment): BLE_KLEPN - Experimental evidence at protein level: Swiss-Prot protein existence level 1. Binding protein with a strong affinity to the bleomycin family of antibiotics. Binds to CL990; an antimitotic-antibiotic compound. From Klebsiella pneumoniae.
   3346..3467    +  polyA_signal   SV40 poly(A) signal: SV40 polyadenylation signal
   3540..3556    -  protein_bind   lac operator: The lac repressor binds to the lac operator to inhibit transcription in E. coli. This inhibition can be relieved by adding lactose or isopropyl-β-D-thiogalactopyranoside (IPTG). lac repressor encoded by lacI
   3564..3594    -  promoter       lac promoter: promoter for the E. coli lac operon
   3609..3630    -  protein_bind   CAP binding site: CAP binding activates transcription in the presence of cAMP. E. coli catabolite activator protein
   3643..3735    -  CDS            lacI (fragment): lac repressor; lacI; The lac repressor binds to the lac operator to inhibit transcription in E. coli. This inhibition can be relieved by adding lactose or isopropyl-β-D-thiogalactopyranoside (IPTG).
   3918..4506    -  rep_origin     ori: high-copy-number ColE1/pMB1/pBR322/pUC origin of replication
   4677..5537    -  CDS            AmpR: β-lactamase; bla; confers resistance to ampicillin, carbenicillin, and related antibiotics
   5538..5642    -  promoter       AmpR promoter: bla
