>Addgene plasmid #105614 | PCDNA3-TAF4(827-909) | addgene full sequence | sequence record 204148 | Addgene NGS Result
GACGGATCGGGAGATCTCCCGATCCCCTATGGTGCACTCTCAGTACAATCTGCTCTGATGCCGCATAGTT
AAGCCAGTATCTGCTCCCTGCTTGTGTGTTGGAGGTCGCTGAGTAGTGCGCGAGCAAAATTTAAGCTACA
ACAAGGCAAGGCTTGACCGACAATTGCATGAAGAATCTGCTTAGGGTTAGGCGTTTTGCGCTGCTTCGCG
ATGTACGGGCCAGATATACGCGTTGACATTGATTATTGACTAGTTATTAATAGTAATCAATTACGGGGTC
ATTAGTTCATAGCCCATATATGGAGTTCCGCGTTACATAACTTACGGTAAATGGCCCGCCTGGCTGACCG
CCCAACGACCCCCGCCCATTGACGTCAATAATGACGTATGTTCCCATAGTAACGCCAATAGGGACTTTCC
ATTGACGTCAATGGGTGGAGTATTTACGGTAAACTGCCCACTTGGCAGTACATCAAGTGTATCATATGCC
AAGTACGCCCCCTATTGACGTCAATGACGGTAAATGGCCCGCCTGGCATTATGCCCAGTACATGACCTTA
TGGGACTTTCCTACTTGGCAGTACATCTACGTATTAGTCATCGCTATTACCATGGTGATGCGGTTTTGGC
AGTACATCAATGGGCGTGGATAGCGGTTTGACTCACGGGGATTTCCAAGTCTCCACCCCATTGACGTCAA
TGGGAGTTTGTTTTGGCACCAAAATCAACGGGACTTTCCAAAATGTCGTAACAACTCCGCCCCATTGACG
CAAATGGGCGGTAGGCGTGTACGGTGGGAGGTCTATATAAGCAGAGCTCTCTGGCTAACTAGAGAACCCA
CTGCTTACTGGCTTATCGAAATTAATACGACTCACTATAGGGAGACCCAAGCTTGGTACCGAGCTCGGAT
TCGCCATGCCAAAGAAGAAGCGTAAGGTAGAATTCGACACCTTCCTCCTCCCCGCGCCTTTGCAGAGGAG
GATACTGGAGATAGGTAAAAAGCACGGCATCACGGAACTGCATCCAGATGTAGTGAGTTACGTGTCTCAT
GCCACACAGCAAAGGCTGCAGAATCTTGTAGAAAAAATATCTGAAACGGCTCAGCAGAAAAACTTCTCTT
ATAAGGACGACGACAGATACGAGCAAGCGAGTGATGTCCGGGCTCAGCTCAAATTCTTTGAACAACTGGA
TCAGTGACTCGAGCATGCATCTAGAGGGCCCTATTCTATAGTGTCACCTAAATGCTAGAGCTCGCTGATC
AGCCTCGACTGTGCCTTCTAGTTGCCAGCCATCTGTTGTTTGCCCCTCCCCCGTGCCTTCCTTGACCCTG
GAAGGTGCCACTCCCACTGTCCTTTCCTAATAAAATGAGGAAATTGCATCGCATTGTCTGAGTAGGTGTC
ATTCTATTCTGGGGGGTGGGGTGGGGCAGGACAGCAAGGGGGAGGATTGGGAAGACAATAGCAGGCATGC
TGGGGATGCGGTGGGCTCTATGGCTTCTGAGGCGGAAAGAACCAGCTGGGGCTCTAGGGGGTATCCCC
[124 nt withheld, positions 1539-1662]
C
[91 nt withheld, positions 1664-1754]
A
[49 nt withheld, positions 1756-1804]
CCTTTGACGTTGGAGTCCACGTTCTTT
[37 nt withheld, positions 1832-1868]
ACCCTATCTCGGTCTATTCTTTTGATTTATAAGGGATTTTGCCGATTTCGGCCTATTGGTTAAAAAATGA
GCTGATTTAACAAAAATTTAACGCGAATTAATTCTGTGGAATGTGTGTCAGTTAGGGTGTGGAAAGTCCC
CAGGCTCCCCAGCAGGCAGAAGTATGCAAAGCATGCATCTCAATTAGTCAGCAACCAGGTGTGGAAAGTC
CCCAGGCTCCCCAGCAGGCAGAAGTATGCAAAGCATGCATCTCAATTAGTCAGCAACCATAGTCCCGCCC
CTAACTCCGCCCATCCCGCCCCTAACTCCGCCCAGTTCCGCCCATTCTCCGCCCCATGGCTGACTAATTT
TTTTTATTTATGCAGAGGCCGAGGCCGCCTCTGCCTCTGAGCTATTCCAGAAGTAGTGAGGAGGCTTTTT
TGGAGGCCTAGGCTTTTGCAAAAAGCTCCCGGGAGCTTGTATATCCATTTTCGGATCTGATCAAGAGACA
GGATGAGGATCGTTTCGCATGATTGAACAAGATGGATTGCACGCAGGTTCTCCGGCCGCTTGGGTGGAGA
GGCTATTCGGCTATGACTGGGCACAACAGACAATCGGCTGCTCTGATGCCGCCGTGTTCCGGCTGTCAGC
GCAGGGGCGCCCGGTTCTTTTTGTCAAGACCGACCTGTCCGGTGCCCTGAATGAACTGCAGGACGAGGCA
GCGCGGCTATCGTGGCTGGCCACGACGGGCGTTCCTTGCGCAGCTGTGCTCGACGTTGTCACTGAAGCGG
GAAGGGACTGGCTGCTATTGGGCGAAGTGCCGGGGCAGGATCTCCTGTCATCTCACCTTGCTCCTGCCGA
GAAAGTATCCATCATGGCTGATGCAATGCGGCGGCTGCATACGCTTGATCCGGCTACCTGCCCATTCGAC
CACCAAGCGAAACATCGCATCGAGCGAGCACGTACTCGGATGGAAGCCGGTCTTGTCGATCAGGATGATC
TGGACGAAGAGCATCAGGGGCTCGCGCCAGCCGAACTGTTCGCCAGGCTCAAGGCGCGCATGCCCGACGG
CGAGGATCTCGTCGTGACCCATGGCGATGCCTGCTTGCCGAATATCATGGTGGAAAATGGCCGCTTTTCT
GGATTCATCGACTGTGGCCGGCTGGGTGTGGCGGACCGCTATCAGGACATAGCGTTGGCTACCCGTGATA
TTGCTGAAGAGCTTGGCGGCGAATGGGCTGACCGCTTCCTCGTGCTTTACGGTATCGCCGCTCCCGATTC
GCAGCGCATCGCCTTCTATCGCCTTCTTGACGAGTTCTTCTGAGCGGGACTCTGGGGTTCGAAATGACCG
ACCAAGCGACGCCCAACCTGCCATCACGAGATTTCGATTCCACCGCCGCCTTCTATGAAAGGTTGGGCTT
CGGAATCGTTTTCCGGGACGCCGGCTGGATGATCCTCCAGCGCGGGGATCTCATGCTGGAGTTCTTCGCC
CACCCCAACTTGTTTATTGCAGCTTATAATGGTTACAAATAAAGCAATAGCATCACAAATTTCACAAATA
AAGCATTTTTTTCACTGCATTCTAGTTGTGGTTTGTCCAAACTCATCAATGTATCTTATCATGTCTGTAT
ACCGTCGACCTCTAGCTAGAGCTTGGCGTAATCATGGTCATAGCTGTTTCCTGTGTGAAATTGTTATCCG
CTCACAATTCCACACAACATACGAGCCGGAAGCATAAAGTGTAAAGCCTGGGGTGCCTAATGAGTGAGCT
AACTCACATTAATTGCGTTGCGCTCACTGCCCGCTTTCCAGTCGGGAAACCTGTCGTGCCAGCTGCATTA
ATGAATCGGCCAACGCGCGGGGAGAGGCGGTTTGCGTATTGGGCGCTCTTCCGCTTCCTCGCTCACTGAC
TCGCTGCGCTCGGTCGTTCGGCTGCGGCGAGCGGTATCAGCTCACTCAAAGGCGGTAATACGGTTATCCA
CAGAATCAGGGGATAACGCAGGAAAGAACATGTGAGCAAAAGGCCAGCAAAAGGCCAGGAACCGTAAAAA
GGCCGCGTTGCTGGCGTTTTTCCATAGGCTCCGCCCCCCTGACGAGCATCACAAAAATCGACGCTCAAGT
CAGAGGTGGCGAAACCCGACAGGACTATAAAGATACCAGGCGTTTCCCCCTGGAAGCTCCCTCGTGCGCT
CTCCTGTTCCGACCCTGCCGCTTACCGGATACCTGTCCGCCTTTCTCCCTTCGGGAAGCGTGGCGCTTTC
TCATAGCTCACGCTGTAGGTATCTCAGTTCGGTGTAGGTCGTTCGCTCCAAGCTGGGCTGTGTGCACGAA
CCCCCCGTTCAGCCCGACCGCTGCGCCTTATCCGGTAACTATCGTCTTGAGTCCAACCCGGTAAGACACG
ACTTATCGCCACTGGCAGCAGCCACTGGTAACAGGATTAGCAGAGCGAGGTATGTAGGCGGTGCTACAGA
GTTCTTGAAGTGGTGGCCTAACTACGGCTACACTAGAAGAACAGTATTTGGTATCTGCGCTCTGCTGAAG
CCAGTTACCTTCGGAAAAAGAGTTGGTAGCTCTTGATCCGGCAAACAAACCACCGCTGGTAGCGGTGGTT
TTTTTGTTTGCAAGCAGCAGATTACGCGCAGAAAAAAAGGATCTCAAGAAGATCCTTTGATCTTTTCTAC
GGGGTCTGACGCTCAGTGGAACGAAAACTCACGTTAAGGGATTTTGGTCATGAGATTATCAAAAAGGATC
TTCACCTAGATCCTTTTAAATTAAAAATGAAGTTTTAAATCAATCTAAAGTATATATGAGTAAACTTGGT
CTGACAGTTACCAATGCTTAATCAGTGAGGCACCTATCTCAGCGATCTGTCTATTTCGTTCATCCATAGT
TGCCTGACTCCCCGTCGTGTAGATAACTACGATACGGGAGGGCTTACCATCTGGCCCCAGTGCTGCAATG
ATACCGCGAGACCCACGCTCACCGGCTCCAGATTTATCAGCAATAAACCAGCCAGCCGGAAGGGCCGAGC
GCAGAAGTGGTCCTGCAACTTTATCCGCCTCCATCCAGTCTATTAATTGTTGCCGGGAAGCTAGAGTAAG
TAGTTCGCCAGTTAATAGTTTGCGCAACGTTGTTGCCATTGCTACAGGCATCGTGGTGTCACGCTCGTCG
TTTGGTATGGCTTCATTCAGCTCCGGTTCCCAACGATCAAGGCGAGTTACATGATCCCCCATGTTGTGCA
AAAAAGCGGTTAGCTCCTTCGGTCCTCCGATCGTTGTCAGAAGTAAGTTGGCCGCAGTGTTATCACTCAT
GGTTATGGCAGCACTGCATAATTCTCTTACTGTCATGCCATCCGTAAGATGCTTTTCTGTGACTGGTGAG
TACTCAACCAAGTCATTCTGAGAATAGTGTATGCGGCGACCGAGTTGCTCTTGCCCGGCGTCAATACGGG
ATAATACCGCGCCACATAGCAGAACTTTAAAAGTGCTCATCATTGGAAAACGTTCTTCGGGGCGAAAACT
CTCAAGGATCTTACCGCTGTTGAGATCCAGTTCGATGTAACCCACTCGTGCACCCAACTGATCTTCAGCA
TCTTTTACTTTCACCAGCGTTTCTGGGTGAGCAAAAACAGGAAGGCAAAATGCCGCAAAAAAGGGAATAA
GGGCGACACGGAAATGTTGAATACTCATACTCTTCCTTTTTCAATATTATTGAAGCATTTATCAGGGTTA
TTGTCTCATGAGCGGATACATATTTGAATGTATTTAGAAAAATAAACAAATAGGGGTTCCGCGCACATTT
CCCCGAAAAGTGCCACCTGACGTC
Features (pLannotate 1.2.2; 21 found; start..end, strand, type, name):
     28..80      -  misc_feature   bom (fragment): basis of mobility region from pBR322
    235..614     +  enhancer       CMV enhancer: human cytomegalovirus immediate early enhancer
    615..818     +  promoter       CMV promoter: human cytomegalovirus (CMV) immediate early promoter
    814..847     +  LTR            5' LTR (truncated) (fragment): truncated 5' long terminal repeat (LTR) from HIV-1
    863..881     +  promoter       T7 promoter: promoter for bacteriophage T7 RNA polymerase
    946..1194    +  CDS            TAF4 (fragment): TAF4_HUMAN - Also known as TAF2C, TAF2C1, TAF4A, TAFII130, TAFII135. Experimental evidence at protein level: Swiss-Prot protein existence level 1. Part of the TFIID complex, a multimeric protein complex that plays a central role in mediating promoter responses to various activators and repressors. Potentiates transcriptional activation by the AF-2S of the retinoic acid, vitamin D3 and thyroid hormone. From Homo sapiens (Human).
   1225..1243    -  promoter       SP6 promoter: promoter for bacteriophage SP6 RNA polymerase
   1269..1493    +  polyA_signal   bGH poly(A) signal: bovine growth hormone polyadenylation signal
   1497..1518    +  promoter       SV40 promoter (fragment): SV40 enhancer and early promoter
   1539..1967    +  rep_origin     f1 ori (sequence partly withheld): f1 bacteriophage origin of replication; arrow indicates direction of (+) strand synthesis
   1981..2310    +  promoter       SV40 promoter: SV40 enhancer and early promoter
   2377..3168    +  CDS            neo: KKA2_KLEPN - Also known as kan, nptII. Experimental evidence at protein level: Swiss-Prot protein existence level 1. Resistance to kanamycin, neomycin, paromomycin, ribostamycin, butirosin and gentamicin B. From Klebsiella pneumoniae.
   3192..3350    +  CDS            ble (fragment): BLE_KLEPN - Experimental evidence at protein level: Swiss-Prot protein existence level 1. Binding protein with a strong affinity to the bleomycin family of antibiotics. Binds to CL990; an antimitotic-antibiotic compound. From Klebsiella pneumoniae.
   3345..3466    +  polyA_signal   SV40 poly(A) signal: SV40 polyadenylation signal
   3539..3555    -  protein_bind   lac operator: The lac repressor binds to the lac operator to inhibit transcription in E. coli. This inhibition can be relieved by adding lactose or isopropyl-β-D-thiogalactopyranoside (IPTG). lac repressor encoded by lacI
   3563..3593    -  promoter       lac promoter: promoter for the E. coli lac operon
   3608..3629    -  protein_bind   CAP binding site: CAP binding activates transcription in the presence of cAMP. E. coli catabolite activator protein
   3642..3734    -  CDS            lacI (fragment): lac repressor; lacI; The lac repressor binds to the lac operator to inhibit transcription in E. coli. This inhibition can be relieved by adding lactose or isopropyl-β-D-thiogalactopyranoside (IPTG).
   3917..4505    -  rep_origin     ori: high-copy-number ColE1/pMB1/pBR322/pUC origin of replication
   4676..5536    -  CDS            AmpR: β-lactamase; bla; confers resistance to ampicillin, carbenicillin, and related antibiotics
   5537..5641    -  promoter       AmpR promoter: bla
