[The description below was written by a language model from this plasmid's Addgene catalogue record and pLannotate feature annotations shown in this document.]
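Description:
PCDNA3-TAF4(827-909) is a mammalian expression plasmid of about 5.7 kb, built on a pcDNA3.1 backbone for transient expression of a fragment of the TFIID subunit TAF4 in HEK 293T cells. It is propagated in E. coli through a high-copy ColE1/pUC-type origin and selected with ampicillin via the β-lactamase gene and its native promoter. An f1 origin is also present, along with small lac promoter/operator and lacI remnants that are backbone carry-over. For mammalian cells the backbone provides a neomycin phosphotransferase cassette driven by the SV40 enhancer/early promoter and ended by an SV40 polyadenylation signal. This cassette would permit G418 selection, although the stated use is transient. The short ble and HIV-1 LTR fragments in the annotation are probably incidental homology matches, not functional elements.

The payload is a 249 bp coding segment for amino acids 827–909 of TAF4, its histone-fold domain (HFD). The catalogue lists the insert as mouse Taf4, whereas the automated annotation matched it to the human TAF4 protein entry. That match is likely due to conservation between the orthologues, but the record does not resolve the difference. The insert sits downstream of the human CMV immediate-early enhancer and promoter and upstream of the bovine growth hormone polyadenylation signal. T7 and SP6 phage promoters flank the cloning site. No epitope tag or reporter is annotated. Some unannotated sequence lies between the T7 promoter and the TAF4 match, and its content is not stated.

The associated publication concerns TFIID–SAGA perturbation targeting MYB in acute myeloid leukemia. The depositor and repository-sequenced records give essentially identical feature maps, differing by one nucleotide in length.
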