Addgene plasmid #105614: PCDNA3-TAF4(827-909)
Purpose: transient express TAF4 HFD in HEK 293T cells
Depositing lab: Christopher Vakoc. Depositing organization: Cold Spring Harbor Laboratory. Publication: A TFIID-SAGA Perturbation that Targets MYB and Suppresses Acute Myeloid Leukemia. Xu Y, Milazzo JP, Somerville TDD, Tarumoto Y, Huang YH, Ostrander EL, Wilkinson JE, Challen GA, Vakoc CR. Cancer Cell. 2018 Jan 8;33(1):13-28.e8. doi: 10.1016/j.ccell.2017.12.002. PubMed 29316427.
Backbone
  Vector backbone: pcDNA3.1
  Vector type: Mammalian Expression
Growth in bacteria
  Bacterial resistance: Ampicillin, 100 μg/mL
  Growth temperature: 37°C
  Growth strain: DH5alpha
  Copy number: Unknown
Gene/Insert
  Gene/Insert name: TAF4 HFD amino acid 827-909
  Species: M. musculus (mouse)
  Entrez Gene: Taf4 (a.k.a. 135kDa, AI450312, TAFII130, TAFII135, Taf2c1, Taf4a)
  Promoter: CMV
  Cloning method: Ligation Independent Cloning
  Sequencing primers: 5′ cgcaaatgggcggtaggcgtg; 3′ TAGAAGGCACAGTCGAGG
Terms and licenses: Academic/Nonprofit Terms; Industry Terms: Not Available to Industry
How to cite: PCDNA3-TAF4(827-909) was a gift from Christopher Vakoc (Addgene plasmid # 105614 ; http://n2t.net/addgene:105614 ; RRID:Addgene_105614)
